>Addgene plasmid #198294 | pAWP78-PVCpnf_pvc13-CD4DARPin | addgene full sequence | sequence record 388678 | Addgene NGS Result
TTGTTGACGTGGAAAATGACCTTGTTTTGCAGCGCCTCGCGCGGGATTTTCTTGTTGCGCGTGGTGAACA
GGGCAGAGCGGGCCGTGTCGTTTGGCATCGCTCGCATCGTGTCCGGCCACGGCGCAATATCGAACAAGGA
AAGCTGCATTTCCTTGATCTGCTGCTTCGTGTGTTTCAGCAACGCGGCCTGCTTGGCCTCGCTGACCTGT
TTTGCCAGGTCCTCGCCGGCGGTTTTTCGCTTCTTGGTCGTCATAGTTCCTCGCGTGTCGATGGTCATCG
ACTTCGCCAAACCTGCCGCCTCCTGTTCGAGACGACGCGAACGCTCCACGGCGGCCGATGGCGCGGGCAG
GGCAGGGGGAGCCAGTTGCACGCTGTCGCGCTCGATCTTGGCCGTAGCTTGCTGGACCATCGAGCCGACG
GACTGGAAGGTTTCGCGGGGCGCACGCATGACGGTGCGGCTTGCGATGGTTTCGGCATCCTCGGCGGAAA
ACCCCGCGTCGATCAGTTCTTGCCTGTATGCCTTCCGGTCAAACGTCCGATTCATTCACCCTCCTTGCGG
GATTGCCCCGACTCACGCCGGGGCAATGTGCCCTTATTCCTGATTTGACCCGCCTGGTGCCTTGGTGTCC
AGATAATCCACCTTATCGGCAATGAAGTCGGTCCCGTAGACCGTCTGGCCGTCCTTCTCGTACTTGGTAT
TCCGAATCTTGCCCTGCACGAATACCAGCTCCGCGAAGTCGCTCTTCTTGATGGAGCGCATGGGGACGTG
CTTGGCAATCACGCGCACCCCCCGGCCGTTTTAGCGGCTAAAAAAGTCATGGCTCTGCCCTCGGGCGGAC
CACGCCCATCATGACCTTGCCAAGCTCGTCCTGCTTCTCTTCGATCTTCGCCAGCAGGGCGAGGATCGTG
GCATCACCGAACCGCGCCGTGCGCGGGTCGTCGGTGAGCCAGAGTTTCAGCAGGCCGCCCAGGCGGCCCA
GGTCGCCATTGATGCGGGCCAGCTCGCGGACGTGCTCATAGTCCACGACGCCCGTGATTTTGTAGCCCTG
GCCGACGGCCAGCAGGTAGGCCTACAGGCTCATGCCGGCCGCCGCCGCCTTTTCCTCAATCGCTCTTCGT
TCGTCTGGAAGGCAGTACACCTTGATAGGTGGGCTGCCCTTCCTGGTTGGCTTGGTTTCATCAGCCATCC
GCTTGCCCTCATCTGTTACGCCGGCGGTAGCCGGCCAGCCTCGCAGAGCAGGATTCCCGTTGAGCACCGC
CAGGTGCGAATAAGGGACAGTGAAGAAGGAACACCCGCTCGCGGGTGGGCCTACTTCACCTATCCTGCCC
GGCTGACGCCGTTGGATACACCAAGGAAAGTCTACACGAACCCTTTGGCAAAATCCTGTATATCGTGCGA
AAAAGGATGGATATACCGAAAAAATCGCTATAATGACCCCGAAGCAGGGTTATGCAGCGGAAAAGATCCG
TCGACCCTTTCCGACGCTCACCGGGCTGGTTGCCCTCGCCGCTGGGCTGGCGGCCGTCTATGGCCCTGCA
AACGCGCCAGAAACGCCGTCGAAGCCGTGTGCGAGACACCGCGGCCGCCGGCGTTGTGGATACCTCGCGG
AAAACTTGGCCCTCACTGACAGATGAGGGGCGGACGTTGACACTTGAGGGGCCGACTCACCCGGCGCGGC
GTTGACAGATGAGGGGCAGGCTCGATTTCGGCCGGCGACGTGGAGCTGGCCAGCCTCGCAAATCGGCGAA
AACGCCTGATTTTACGCGAGTTTCCCACAGATGATGTGGACAAGCCTGGGGATAAGTGCCCTGCGGTATT
GACACTTGAGGGGCGCGACTACTGACAGATGAGGGGCGCGATCCTTGACACTTGAGGGGCAGAGTGCTGA
CAGATGAGGGGCGCACCTATTGACATTTGAGGGGCTGTCCACAGGCAGAAAATCCAGCATTTGCAAGGGT
TTCCGCCCGTTTTTCGGCCACCGCTAACCTGTCTTTTAACCTGCTTTTAAACCAATATTTATAAACCTTG
TTTTTAACCAGGGCTGCGCCCTGTGCGCGTGACCGCGCACGCCGAAGGGGGGTGCCCCCCCTTCTCGAAC
CCTCCCGGCCCGCTAACGCGGGCCTCCCATCCCCCCAGGGGCTGCGCCCCTCGGCCGCGAACGGCCTCAC
CCCAAAAATGGCAGCCAAGCTGACCCGCTAGGGACGTGAAGTCGATTCCTTCGATGGTTAGCAATCAAAG
ACTCAGAGTGCTGTCTGGAGCGTGAATCTAACGGTACGTATCTCGATTGCTCGGTCGCTATTCGCACTCT
GCGAAAGTTCGTACCGCTCATTCACTAGGTTGCGAATCATGACCAAAATCCCTTAACGTGAGTTTTCGTT
CCACTGAGCGTCAGACCCCGTAGAAAAGATCAAAGGATCTTCTTGAGATCCTTTTTTTCTGCGCGTAATC
TGCTGCTTGCAAACAAAAAAACCACCGCTACCAGCGGTGGTTTGTTTGCCGGATCAAGAGCTACCAACTC
TTTTTCCGAAGGTAACTGGCTTCAGCAGAGCGCAGATACCAAATACTGTTCTTCTAGTGTAGCCGTAGTT
AGGCCACCACTTCAAGAACTCTGTAGCACCGCCTACATACCTCGCTCTGCTAATCCTGTTACCAGTGGCT
GCTGCCAGTGGYGATAAGTCGTGTCTTACCGGGTTGGACTCAAGACGATAGTTACCGGATAAGGCGCAGC
GGTCGGGCTGAACGGGGGGTTCGTGCACACAGCCCAGCTTGGAGCGAACGACCTACACCGAACTGAGATA
CCTACAGCGTGAGCTATGAGAAAGCGCCACGCTTCCCGAAGGGAGAAAGGCGGACAGGTATCCGGTAAGC
GGCAGGGTCGGAACAGGAGAGCGCACGAGGGAGCTTCCAGGGGGAAACGCCTGGTATCTTTATAGTCCTG
TCGGGTTTCGCCACCTCTGACTTGAGCGTCGATTTTTGTGATGCTCGTCAGGGGGGCGGAGCCTATGGAA
AAACGCCAGCAACGCGGCCTTTTTACGGTTCCTGGCCTTTTGCTGGCCTTTTGCTCACATGTTCTTTCCT
GCGTTATCCCCTGATTCTGTGGATAACCGTATTACCGCCTTTGAGTGAGCTGTCGCGAATGCATCTAGAT
ATAATTACATCTTCATCATTCGGTATTTTAAATGACATATATCCTCCTTCCGAATAGTTTTAATGGTGAT
GTTCGATTGGACAGTGTTTTCCATTATTAAAATTTTAAGTATCACATCATGTTTAATGAAGGATTGATGT
TTATTAGAATATTCATAATAGCTTTGTCTTTGCCTCTATGTAAATGAAATTGCATAAAAAGCAAATTGCA
TTATTGGCAATGTACTTATTCTGGATTTTTCGGCACGATAAATTATTGGTGTAAGTTTTATATCATGAGT
AAAAATTCGGAATGATATTCCTGTCATTTTGTGGCGGTAGCGTTACTCAAGATATTATCCTACATCATAT
GTTGATTATTGTAATCAATCGAGCTATTTTTTGTCTAAAAAGGGGCTTTTATGTCTACAAGTACATCTCA
AATTGCGGTTGAATATCCTATTCCTGTCTATCGCTTTATTGTTTCTGTCGGAGATGAGAAAATTCCATTT
AATAGTGTTTCAGGATTAGATATTAGTTATGACACCATTGAATACCGAGATGGTGTTGGTAATTGGTTCA
AAATGCCGGGTCAGAGTCAGAGCACTAATATCACCTTGCGTAAAGGCGTTTTCCCGGGGAAAACAGAACT
GTTTGATTGGATTAACTCTATTCAGCTTAATCAGGTAGAGAAAAAGGATATTACCATCAGTTTAACTAAT
GATGCAGGTACCGAATTATTAATGACCTGGAATGTTTCTAATGCTTTTCCCACTTCATTGACTTCACCTT
CATTTGATGCCACCAGTAATGATATTGCAGTACAGGAAATTACGCTGATGGCAGATCGGGTGATTATGCA
GGCTGTTTGAAGCATTGATATTTAATCATCTCATATAAGGGAACTTTTATGACAACCGTTACCAGTTATC
CTGGCGTTTATATTGAAGAATTAAATAGCCTGGCCTTGTCAGTTTCAAATAGCGCCACAGCGGTTCCTGT
TTTTGCTGTGGACGAACAAAACCAATATATTAGTGAAGATAATGCAATCCGTATTAATTCGTGGATGGAT
TATCTTAATCTGATTGGCAATTTTAATAATGAAGACAAATTAGATGTTTCTGTGCGTGCTTATTTTGCCA
ATGGAGGTGGATATTGTTATCTCGTCAAAACAACGAGTTTAGAAAAAATTATTCCAACCTTGGATGATGT
AACCTTATTGGTTGCTGCGGGCGAAGATATTAAAACGACAGTAGATGTTTTATGTCAGCCAGGAAAAGGG
TTATTCGCAGTCTTTGATGGCCCTGAAACAGAGTTGACTATCAACGGTGCGGAAGAGGCAAAACAAGCCT
ATACCGCCACACCATTCGCTGCGGTTTATTATCCTTGGTTGAAAGCGGATTGGGCTAACATAGATATTCC
ACCCAGTGCAGTGATGGCGGGAGTTTATGCATCGGTGGATTTATCCCGTGGTGTATGGAAAGCGCCTGCC
AATGTTGCGTTGAAAGGGGGCCTGGAACCTAAATTTTTAGTCACGGATGAATTGCAGGGTGAATATAACA
CTGGCCGCGCTATCAATATGATTCGTAATTTCAGTAACACAGGTACTACGGTTTGGGGTGCAAGAACCCT
GGAAGATAAAGACAATTGGCGTTATGTTCCAGTGCGACGCTTGTTTAATTCTGTGGAGCGGGATATCAAG
CGTGCCATGAGCTTTGCTATGTTCGAGCCTAATAATCAGCCTACTTGGGAGCGGGTACGGGCGGCGATTA
GCAACTACCTTTATAGCCTGTGGCAACAGGGGGGATTAGCTGGCAGCAAAGAAGAAGACGCTTATTTTGT
GCAAATTGGTAAAGGTATAACGATGACACAGGAGCAGATTGATGCAGGGCAAATGATTGTTAAAGTCGGT
TTGGCTGCTGTACGGCCTGCGGAATTTATCATTCTCCAGTTTACGCAAGATGTAGAACAGCGTTAATCAT
ATGATTATGAGGAGTTATCATGTCTGCTATTCTGAAAGCGCCTGGCGTTTATATTGAAGAAGACGCTTCC
CTAGCGTTGTCTGTCAGTAACAGCGCGACTGCCGTGCCTGTTTTTATCGGAAAATTTACTCCGACAGTGG
TTGATTCAATCCAAGTCTGTACCCGTATCAGCAACTGGCTTGAATTCACTTCCTCTTTTTCCCTAGCTCC
AACAGTTGAGATTGTTGTCCAATCTAACACTGAATCTGAATCTGAATCTGAAACTTACCACTATATTGAG
ACAATCAATCTATCTCCAGCTGTGGAAGCATTGCGACTCTATTTTCAAAATGGCGGAGGAGCTTGCTATA
TCTACCCATTAAATGATGCTGAAGATGAATTGGTTCTGGCGGCCATACCAGAAGTCATTGAACAGAAAGG
TGATATTACTCTGTTGGTTTGCCCGGAACTCGATCTGGATTACAAAACTAAGATCTATGGCGCAGTGAGC
TCACTGTTGAATGATAACAAAGTGGGCTATTTCCTGATTGCGGATAGCAATGATGGAGAATCTGTGTCAG
GAGTATGGAATAGTGCTAAGGCCGCCGCCTATTATCCCCAGTTGGAAACTAACCTAAAATTTTCCACGTT
GCCTGGGGATAAGGACATTCGTATCAGCGGTTATCAGGATGATGATGAAACACATAAACCGAAAAACTTG
GATGAGCTCAGGACAATCAACGAGGCGTTGGCACAGGATATTGATGCAAGATTGCTCGAGGAGAAACAAC
GTGCTGTCATCATTCCGCCAAGTGCTGCCATTGCGGGCATTTATTGCCAAACGGATAATCGTCGCGGTGT
TTGGAAAGCGCCAGCCAACGTTGCGCTCACAGGGATCGGGAGTTTGCTTGATAAGGTAGACGATGAACGG
CAGGGAGAGATGAATGACAAGGGAATCAATGTCATCCGTTCATTTACCGACCGTGGTTTTATGGTCTGGG
GAGCCCGTACTTGTGTGGACGCTGCCAACATCAGCTGGCGTTATATTCCTGTTCGTCGCCTGTTCAATTC
CGTTGAACGAGATATCCGCCAGGCGCTACGCGCTGTGTTGTTTGAAACTAATAGTCAGCCTACCTGGGTA
CGTGCTAAGGCTGCCGTTGATCAATATCTTTATACCCTTTGGCAGAAAAATGCATTGATGGGTGCTCGCC
CGGAAGAAGCTTATTTTGTGCAAATTGGTCAGGATATCACCATGTCCGAGGCTGATATTAAACAGGGTAA
GATGATCATGACTGTTGGTTTGGCAGCAGTGCGGCCAGCTGAGTTCATCATTCTGCAATTTACGCAGGAT
GTTGTTCAGTAATCTCCATGACTAAACGCCAGGCACTGTATTGACAGTGCCTACTCTAACCATCTTGGAG
GAGGTGATGATGATGGAGAGACTCCAACCGGGTGTGACTTTAACAGAAAGTATAATCACGATGGGTCAGC
AAGAGATACCCAGTGCTGTGCCGGTGTTTATTGGTTACACCGTTCGTTATCCGGAACAATCGGAAGCATC
AGTCCGTATCGACAGTTTGGCCGAGTATACCAGCCTGTTTGGTGACGACCATGTGATGATGTTTGCTGTC
AGGCACTATTTTGATAATGGCGGGCAACAGGCATTTGTTTTACCCCTGAAGGACAATATGCCATCAGTGG
AGATGACCACAGCTGAAGCGGAAAATCTGATAGCCGCATTGCGCTCTGCTACGGTTAGCGAAGCCATTGG
TGGGCATAGTCAGATTACACTGATTTTGGTACCGGATATGGCTCGGCTTAATGACAGTGATATTGATGAC
TCCTCAACCCAGGTAAGCCTGTGGTCCCAAGGCTGGGAGGCGCTGCTGCAATTGAGTCAGGTTAGGCCCA
ACCTCTTTGTGCTGTTAGATGCGCCGGATAATGTTGAACAGGCGCAGAAGTGTATGACAACGCTATCGTC
AGATTATCGTCAATGGGGGGCAGCATATTGGCCTCGTCTGGAAACTACCTATCAGAAAGAAATATCTGGC
AAGGACAATGAATCTCAGGGAATTTTCCAGGGGACTGTTCTGTCACCCACAGCCGCGGTCGCAGCGGTAA
TTCAACGCACGGATAACGACGCGGGTGTTTGGAAAGCACCGGCCAATATTGCCTTATCCCAGGTTATTCG
ACCTGTTAAATCTTATCTTCAGGGAAGTGTACTGTTTAACAGCAGCGGCACTTCGCTCAATGTGATCCGC
AGTTTCCCAGGTAAGGGCATACGGGTATGGGGATGCCGCACTCTGGAAAACACGGATAATACGCAGTGGC
GCTATCTGCAAACACGTCGGCTGGTTTCCTATGTAACAGCGCATTTGACCCAATTGGCTCGCATGTATGT
CTTCGAGCCAAATAATGAACTTACCTGGATGAAGTTAAAAGGACAAAGTTACAACTGGTTACGGCAATTA
TGGTTGCAGGGTGGCTTGTATGGTTCACAGGAGGATGAGGCATTTAACATTCTGTTAGGCGTAAACGAGA
CGATGACTGAGGATGATGTTCGTGCAGGAAAAATGATCATGAAAGTTGAGTTGGCTGTGTTGTTTCCTGC
CGAATTTATTGAGATCAGTTTGGTGTTTAATACCCAAACAGAGGCGCTGTCTTAAGAAGGAAAAAGTACG
ATGAACGATTATTACACACCCGTGGTATCCCATCGTTTTATGGCGAGTTTTATTTTTAACCGCATTCCCG
ATCCGCTGGATATTCGTTTTCAGCGTATCTCTGGCCTTAGTCGGGAACTACAGGTGACTCAGTACAGTGA
GGGAGGAGAAAATGCCCGTAATAACTATTTAGCTGAGAAAATCCAACACGGTACGTTGACTTTGGAACGG
GGCGTGATGACAGTCTCGCCATTGACCTGGATGTTTGATCGGGTATTGAGTGGTGAAAAAATCGCTTATG
CCGATGTGGTGGTGATGCTACTGAATGAAAATTCACTGCCATTGTCCAGTTGGACGTTGAGCAATGCGCT
GCCGGTACGCTGGCAAACCAGCGACTTTGACGCTAACAGCAATGCCATATTGGTGAATACCCTTGAATTG
CGTTACCAGGATATGCGCTGGCTTGGAGTCAAAATATGACAGTAGAAATCAGAGAGTTACTTATCCAGGC
AAAGGTAGTGCCATCAACACGACCGACTGAATCAGAACGGCAAAACCATTCTTTGATACAGGAAAGTCTG
GATGAGGCGACTTGGGTGGAAACGATAAAACGCGAAGTGTTGGCCGCATTACGCGATGAGGAAGGGTGGC
GTCCATGAGTCTGATTGAACGTGGTTTAGCTAAGCTGACAATTAATGCTTATAAGGATAGGGAAGGGAAG
ATACGGGCAGGAACGTTGCAGGCCATGTATAACCCTGACTCCTTGCAACTGGATTACCAAACGGATTATC
AGCAATCCCAAGCGATTAATAGCGAAAAGCAAAGTAGCATTTATGTACAGGCCAAGCCCGCAGGGTTATC
ACTTGAATTAATTTTTGATGCCACGATGCCGGGTAACAAAACCCCCATTGAAGAGCAGCTCATGCAGCTC
AAGCAACTGTGCAGTGTGGATGCAACCAGTAACGAGACGCGATTCCTGCAAGTTAAATGGGGCAAAATGC
GTTGGGAAAGTCGGGGTTACTTTGCTGGCAGGGCCAAGAGTTTGTCTGTGAATTACACTTTGTTTGATCG
TGATGCGACTCCCTTGAGGGTACGGGTAATATTGGCATTAGTGGCTGATGAAAGTCTGGTGTTGCAGGAG
ACTGAACAAAATCTGCAATCTCCGGCAAAAATCGCATTACGCATACAGGATGGGGTATCTCTGGCTCTGA
TGGCAGCCAGTACGGCATCAACATTGTCAGGCGGTGTGGATTATCTGACGCTGGCCTGGCAAAACGGTCT
GGATAATCTCAATGGGTTCGTTCCGGGTGAAATATTGCAGGCCACCAGGGGAGACGAATCATGAGCCACC
AACTGAAAATTATTGCAGATGGTAAGGCACTGTCACTTTTGGCCGCGGTAGATGTGGACACCTGTTATCG
GGTTAACAGTATACCTTCTGCGACATTGAAACTGAGCGTACCGGATAGGCCACTCTCTTCTTTCAGTCAG
ACGGATGTTCAGACAGAACTGGCCCACTGTCAGGTAGGGAAAACCCTGCGTCTGGAATTGATTGATGGTA
GCAAAAAATGGGTGCTGTTTAATGGTCTTATTACCCGTAAGGCTCTGAGAATTAAGAATAAGCAATTATT
GCTCACTCTGGTTGTCAAGCATCGGTTGCAACTGATGGTGGATACCCAGCATTCACAGCTGTTTAAAGAC
AAAAGCGAAAAAGCGATCTTAAGCACGCTATTGAATCAGACCGGAATCAATGCTCGCTTCGGAAAGATAG
CGGCGTTAGATCAAAAGCATGAACAGATGGTGCAATTTCGTTGTTCAGACTGGCATTTTCTGTTGTGCCG
ACTGTCGGCAACCGGTGCATGGTTGTTACCTGCCATAGAAGACGTTCAGTTTGTTCAACCTGATGCTCTG
AAATCAAACTCAGCCTATACCTTGAAGAGCAGGGGGGATGAGAACAAAGACATCGTTGTCAAGGATGCTT
ACTGGCAGTTTGACAATCAAATCAACCCCGCTTTGCTGGAAGTCAGTGGCTGGGATATCAGTAAGCAGCA
GGTACAATCAGGCGGTCGCTACGGAAAAATCGCGTTGGGTAAGGCGGCACTCTCTCCTGATGGATTGGCA
TCCCTTAATAAAACGGGTTGGGACATTTGTTATAGCAGTCCGTTAACAACCCAGGAAAGCGGTTATCTGG
CACAGGGATTATTGCTTAACCAGCGCATTTCTGGGGTGACAGGAGAATTTTTGCTCAAAGGAGATGGGCG
TTACCAGTTGGGAGACAACATTCAGCTGACTGGATTTGGTTCACAGTTAGATGGTACGGCAAGCATTACT
GAGGTTCGCCACCGTCTTAATCGGCGAATTGATTGGGAAACCACGGTGAGCATTGGTTTACAACATGAAT
ATTTGCCGATATTACCTGATGCTCCCGAACTACATATTGCGACAGTAGCGAAATATCAGCAGGACAGTGC
GGTGTTAAACCGTATCCCCATTATTCTGCCGGTACTGAATCGTCCCAATGAATTTTTGTGGGCCAGATTG
GGGAAACCTTATGCTAGCCATGAAAGCGGTTTCTGTTTTTACCCAGAGCCAGGTGACGAAGTTATTATTG
GTTTTTTTGAAAATGATCCGCGTTATCCAGTTATTTTAGGTGCTATGCATAATCCGAAAAATAAGGCCCC
TTTTGAACCAACCCAAGATAATAGGGAAAAAGTATTGATCGTTAAAAAAGGTGAAGCGCAACAACAATTA
GTCATTGATGGCAAAGAGAAAATGATCCGAATTAATGCGGGTGAAAATCAAATAATGCTTCAGCAAGATA
AAGACATTTCTCTGTCAACGAAAAAAGAATTAACACTGAAAGCGCAGACAATGAATGCCACGATGGATAA
ATCATTGGCAATGTCCGGGAAAAACAGTGTTGAAATCAAAGGCGCAAAAATTAATCTTACCCAATGAAAG
GTGACGATGAATGGAAAATCAAATACTGACACAACTCTATGGTCGTGGTTGGGCTTTTCCTCCGGTCTTT
TCCCTTGAAAAGGGGGTAGAGATGGCTGAAGGGGCGGAAGATGTGAGACAAAGTTTGCAGATTCTGTTTA
GTACTGAGCCGGGGGAACGTCTTATGCGTGAAAATTATGGCTGCGGATTAAATGATTTTATGTTTGAAAA
TATCCGCAATGAACTTATTGCTGAAATTGAATCCCATATCCATGACAACGTATTACGATATGAACCCCGG
GCTGATATGACTGATATTCAGGTTCGTCAATCCCCTGGCATGGGGAATACTTTGCAAGTGCAGGTCATGT
ATCGCCTGAGAGGGAGTGATATCAATCAACAAATCCAGGGAGTACTTGCACTGAGTGAAGGCCGGGTGAC
GGAGGTAGTATGAGTGAAGCGATTGTGGTGGATGGTGACGTGTTACAGTTTGATCCCAACTTTGGCAATC
GGCAGGTGACGGTTCCCAGCCCAGGAAAAATTAGCGGCACAGGACATGCGCAGGTAAGTGGAAAAAAAGT
GTGTATTCTGGGGGATGAGAAACAGGTCAGGGTTTCTGCAACCTATATTACAACAACACATACTACGCCG
GGAACAGGAACCATTACTATCAGTGCTCTGGATGCTGGCCAGCAGGCCCTTCAGTGTACCAGTGGGGCGG
CTTTAATTATCAAGGGGCAGCAATTTACGGCGATGTTTACGCCTGAATTGCCAGCCATGAATAATACAGT
GACTCCGCCACAACCGGATGTTACGACACCTTCATCAGGAAAAGGACGTTTTATCACTCAACAAAATTTT
GCTACCGTAAATTAGAGTATTGACTGAATTAAATAGAATTAACGAAGGTGTAAATAATTATTTATTTGCT
GACGAATCGCTGTGACAAATAAACACAGGTGATGTTATGGAATTAAATGAGTTAACTAACAAATTGTCAA
ATTTGGTGCCAATGACCGATTTTAAATTAGATAATCGAGCCAGTTTGCAATTGCTTAAATATATTGAAGC
GTATACGAAGATAATACCCTTTAATTCTGGCGATAAATATTGGAATGACTTTTTCTTTATGTCAGGAAAT
ACGCCAGAGAAACTTGCAAAATTATATCAGAAAGAAATAGAACCCAATGGGGAGTTATTACCTCAGCAGG
CTTTTTTGTTGGCGGTTTTGCGTTTATTGGAAACACCAATATCCTTATTAAATGTATTACCTGCTGCTCA
TCGTGAGCTCTATTATCGGGAGCTTTTAGGCTTGTCTTCCCATGCGGCACAGCCTGATCAGGTTGCTTTA
TCTATGGAACTGAATTCGACAGTGATGGAACAGCTGCTCCCTGAAGGAACCCTGTTTGAGGCTGGTCAGG
ATGAACAAGGCAATGCATTGCAATATGCCCTGGATGCCAGTTTGCTGGCTAATCGTGGATATATCAGTGA
CTTGCGCTGGTTACGGAATGACGGGGAAAAGCAATGGGTTACTTCTGCTCCATGGGATTTACAGGCACAG
GTGTCACTGCCGTCTGATGGGATACGATTATTTGGTAAGACAAATAGTGATCAGCAGGTATTTGGTGGGG
TGTTGATAACGTCATCACTTCTGGCGATGGAAGCGGGGATAAGGAAGATCATTGTTACTTTTGAGCAGGA
GATGAACACCCAAGAACTGGTGGCACAGGTCAGCAGTGGAAATCAATGGCTAACATTGACGTCTGAGGTA
AATAAGAAAGAGGTCACACTGACACTGTCAGACAAAGAACCGGCAATCAGTGCGCCAGAGGATCTGGATA
ATCTCTTTTTCACGCAACCGGTACTCAGGCTACAGGGAAAGGATAGTCAGGCACTGCCGGAGGTGACGGG
TATCAGCGTTTCGGAAAAGGATGATACTAAGGATACCTCTTTTGAGATGTATCACTTAACACCATTTGGT
TATAGCAGTGATATAGAGCCATTGGAGGAAAATCCAGCGTTATATTTAGGCTTTACTGATGTAAAGCCAG
GGCAAACACTGGCGCTGTATTGGAAATTAAAATCCCCGCAGCAACCAACCGTTTCCTGGTATTACCTGGA
TCAACATAATCAATGGGCTGAATTGGATTCATGGGTCAGTGATGGAACCCAGAATCTGTATCAGGATGGT
ACTTGGCACGTTGAGTTGCCTGTGGATGCATCCAATCAGGCAGAGCAGATGCCAGTTGGACGCTATTGGT
TGCGGGCAGTGGTGGAGGTACCCGCTCATGAGGGGGCGTTGGGGAAGGCTCCTTGGCTATATGGTCTAAT
CTATAACGCCATGACGGCAACCTTGGTTAATGTAGATAGCATCAGTGACAGCCATTTCTTAACCCCTTTG
CCTGCCAGCAGCATACAGCGGCCCGTTGAACCCATCATTGTGTTGGCATCGGTCAACCAGCCTTGGGCAT
CATGGGGTGGACGTATACCTGAATCCTACAGTGCCTTTTTTGAACGGATAGCTCAAAACCTGTCTCATCG
AAACCGGTCCTTAACCTGGGGAAATATGGTGACATTACTCAAAGAGCGTTATGTCAGCATCTTTGATGTT
AAGTATCCAGGTAATGATGAACTCACCAGAGTGCCAGCATTGGAGCAGCAGCAACTAACAGTGATTCCAG
CAAACCGGTACAACGATAGCGATGATTCTCTGCGTCCGGTACTGAATCCTGCTCGTCTGCAAGAGATGGC
TGATTGGTTGCAGCAGAAAGACTCTCCCTGGGCCTCTATTGAGGTCAGGAATCCAGAATACTTGGATGTG
AAAATCCATTACGAGGTGATTTTTAAACCTGATGTGAACGAAGATTTTGGCTATCGCCAGCTACAGCAGC
AACTGTGTGAGGTGTATATGCCTTGGAGCATAGATGAGCAGCGGCCCGTTGTATTGAATAACAGCATTAA
TTATTTCCAGTTGTTAGCCACTATTCAACAGCAACCGCTGGTTGAGCGAGTCACTCGTCTGACACTACAT
CGGGCTGATTCTTCTGATGAGAGTGATGGTACAGCATCTGTGGAAGCCAAAGATAATGAAGTGCTTATTT
TAGTCTGGGAAGAGGACGATAATCTGCAATACCGAGGAAATGACTATGAGTAATCAGGATGCACTGTTTC
ATAGCGTTAAAGACGATATTCACTTTGATACCTTGCTGGAACAAGCTCATCAGGTGATTGAAAAACAGGC
TGAAAAACTGTGGAGTGATACGGCAGAGCATGATCCGGGTATCACATTTTTGCAGGGAATCAGTTACGGT
GTGTCAGATTTGGCTTACCGACATACATTACCCCTGAAAGATTTACTGACTCCGGCGCCGGATGAGCAGC
AGCAAGAGGGAATTTTTCCTGCCGAATTTGGCCCGCATAATACACTGACTTGTGGGCCGGTGACAGCGGA
TGATTATCGCAAGGCATTGTTAGATCTACACAGCAGCGACAGCCTGGATGGTACTCAGCAGGATGAGGGG
GATTTTCTGTTCCGGAGTGTGCAACTGGTGCGTGAACCGGAAAAACAGCGTTATACCTATTGGTATGATG
CAACCAAGAGGGAATATAGCTTTGTCAACAGTGAAGGGGCTAAAGAGTTTACCTTGCGGGGGAATTACTG
GTTGTATCTGGAACCAACCCGTTGGACTCAGGGTAATATTGCCGCTGCTACCAGACAACTGACAGAATTT
TTGACTAAAAATCGCAATATTGGTGAATCTGTCAGCAACATTATCTGGCTACAACCGGTTGATCTGCCAC
TGTTGCTGGATGTTGAACTGGATGATGATGTAGGTGCACAGGATGTCCCCGGTATTTTTGCGGCGGTGTA
TAGCACCGCAGAGCAGTATCTGATGCCTGGAGCACAGCGTTACCGTACGGAAGTACTGCAAAATGCTGGG
ATGAGCAATGATCAAATCTTCGAAGGTCCATTATTGGAACATGGCTGGATACCAGAGCTGCCGGCAGCCC
GTGATTATACTCAAAGGCTCACTCTCAATCTTAGCCGGTTGGTAAATAGTCTGCTTGAGATTGAGGGCAT
TAAACATGTGAATCGTCTTCGTCTGGATGATAGCTTCGATAAAACTGCTATTGAACCCGTTAAGGGGGAT
ACCTGGTCGTGGTCGATCAAAGAGGGCTATTATCCACGTCTTTGGGGAGAAGACCCACTTAACCAATTGG
CGCAACAAAATGGCCCGCTTAGGGTGATAGCCAAAGGAGGGATTAGCGTCAGTGTGAGTAAAGAGCAAAT
CCAGGCCAGTTTACCCAGTCAATCACTGATTCAAAATGAGCCGGTAATATTGGCTTACGGCCAGCACCGT
GACGTTGGCAGCTATTATCCCGTCAGTGATACTTTGCCGCCTTGCTATGGACTACAACATTCTTTGTCTG
AAAGTGAACACTTATTGCCACTTCATCAATTTATGTTGCCATTTGAACAATTATTGGCCTGTGGTTGTCA
ACAGATAGCCATGCTCCCGCGGTTACTGGCTTTTCAGCGCGAAGGTTATGAGGTTTGGGGTGATCAGTGG
CCCTTTAAGTCAGGCTCAGTGAATGATGACGCCCATCAAGATTATGCCCCTGCATTAAAGGATTTGTTAG
GACAGATTGCGCTGGATAGTGATCATGAATTGGATATTATTAATTACTTGCTGGGTTACTTTGGCACACA
GCGGGCACCGCGTACCTTTACGACACAACTCGATGATTTTCGTGCGGTCCAACAGGGTTATCTGGCCCAG
CAACCGACATTGACTTACCACCGCTCCAATATTCGTATCGATCAGGTATCGTCGCTACAAAAACGTATTG
CTGCTCGCATGGGGCTGGGCGGTGAGTTGTTTAAACCTCAACCGGATCTGAGCCAACTGCCTTTTTATTT
GATTGAACATCGAGCGTTGCTGCCAGTCAAACCCAATAGTCAGTTTGATAAGGAACAGAAACCAGCCTCG
GTGACAGAGGAGGGGGGCAGCCAAACAGGTCAACATTATGTGGTCATTGAACAGAAGGGCATTGATGGCA
AGCTGACACAGGGGCAAGTGATCAATTTAATTCTGTATGAAGGAGAGCAGGGAGAAACCCAATTTACGAT
ACGCGGTCAGATGGTATTCAAAACCGAGGGGGATAAGTTTTGGTTGGATGTGAATAATAGTGCGCAACTG
GAATATAATCTGGCGCGGGTAATGACAGCAGCCAAGGCGAGTAAACTCTTTTGGCAAAACAGCCCGGTAT
GGATGGAGGATATGGGCTATCGTCTGGCCTATGCTAGTGACCAATCCTCATTGCCTGTGAATCAACGGCG
CTTGACCCGCACAGTGCAAACTCCATTCCCGCCGATGGTTGTTGTAGGTAGCGAAATCACCCTGTTAAAG
CAGGTGGGGATAGTCAATTTAAAAAAAGCGGAGTCAGAAAAACTTTATGCAAAAGTTGTTAGCTTTGATC
GCATTGAAGGGACCTTGATTATTGAGCGTTTGGGTAATTCCACTCTGGCTTTTCCTACCTCGGAAGAGGC
GTGGCGGTATAGTTGGTATTTTTCGGGGGAGAAATATGAAAGGACTGACCGCTTTTCATTTGTGATTAGC
GTAGTAGTGAACAGTGACTTAATTAAATTGCCCGGTGTTGATCCCTATAAATTGGAAGAATGGGTGAAAG
AAACGATTCTTACCGAATTTCCAGCTCATATTTCTATGATTATCCATTGGATGGATCGGGAAGCCTTTTT
AAATTTCGCCAATACCTATCAGCGTTGGCAAAATAATGGTACGCCACTGGGGGATGCGGCTTATTCCATT
CTAGAAAGTTTGACACTTGGTAAATTGCCATCTGCCTTAAAAGGTGTTGGCACAATGCGTATTGCCACAT
CTAGTCAAAGAGAAGAAGTGGTGGGTAGTAATGGTGATCAATGGAATACAGATGGAATAACCCAGAATGA
ATTATTCTATGTTCCTAAAGAGAGCTAGGAAAAATAAATATCTGCCACTAATGATGTTGAATTAAATATG
TTTTCTGGAGTTAATCATGAACGAAACTCGTTATAATGCAACTGTACAAGAACAACAAACATTATCTAAT
CCAAAAGCTGTTGGACCTGACATCGATAAATTAAAGGATAAATTTAAAGAGGGCAGTATTCCCCTGCAAA
CCGATTTCAATGAGTTAATTGATATTGCCGATATTGGACGTAAAGCCTGTGGTCAAGCGCCACAACAAAA
TGGCCCAGGAGAAGGATTGAAATTGGCTGATGACGGTACGCTTAATTTAAAAATAGGCACTTTTTCCAAT
AAAGACTTTTCTCCATTAATATTAAAAGATGATGTTTTATCTGTAGATCTTGGTAGTGGTCTGACTAATG
AAACCAATGGAATCTGTGTCGGTCAGGGCGATGGTATTACAGTTAACACTAGCAATGTAGCTGTAAAACA
AGGTAACGGAATTAGCGTTACTAGTAGTGGTGGTGTTGCCGTTAAAGTTAGTGCTAATAAGGGACTTAGC
GTTGATAGTAGTGGTGTTGCAGTTAAAGTTAATACTGATAAGGGAATTAGCGTTGATGGTAATGGTGTTG
CAGTTAAAGTTAATACTAGTAAAGGAATTAGCGTTGATAATACAGGTGTTGCAGTTATAGCTAATGCTAG
TAAGGGAATTAGCGTTGATGGTAGTGGTGTTGCAGTTATAGCTAATACTAGTAAAGGAATTAGCGTTGAT
GGTAGTGGTGTTGCAGTTATAGCTAATACTAGTAAAGGAATTAGCGTTGATAATACAGGTGTTGCAGTTA
TAGCTAATGCTAGTAAGGGAATTAGCGTTGATGGTAGTGGTGTTGCAGTTATAGCTAATACTAGTAAAGG
AATTAGCGTTGATGGTAGTGGTGTTGCAGTTATAGCTAATACTAGTAAAGGAATTAGCGTTGATAGTAGT
GGTGTTGCAGTTAAAGTTAAAGCTAATGGCGGAATTAAAGTAGATGCTAATGGTGTTGCAATTGATCCTA
ATAATGTACTCCCCAAGGGAGTGATTGTAATGTTCTCTGGCAGTACTGCACCAACTGGTTGGGCGTTATG
TGATGGCAATAATGGTACACCAAATTTAATCGATCGATTTATTTTAGGTGGGAAAGGGACTGATATTAAT
GGAGTGAGTACTAATACAGCTTCAGGTACTAAAAATAGTAAGTTATTCGATTTCAGTTCTGATGAAGCTA
CATTAACTATTGATGGTAAAACACTGGGGAGAGGCGGTTCTGGCGGCGGTGGTTCTGGCGGTGATCTGGG
TAAACGTCTGCTGGAAGCAGCACGTGCAGGTCAGGATGATGAAGTTCGTATTCTGATGGCAAATGGTGCA
GATGTTAATGCCAAAGATGATGAGGGTCGTACCAGCCTGCATCTGGCAGCCCGTGAAGGTCATCTGGAAA
TTGTTGAAGTTCTGCTGAAACATGGTGCCGATGTGAACGCACAGGATTGGTATGGTAGCACACCGCTGCA
TTTAGCAGCAGCATGGGGTCATTTAGAAATCGTGGAAGTGTTACTGAAAAATGTGGCGGATGTGAATGCA
ATGGATGGTGATGGCAGTACTCCGCTGCATCTTGCCGCACATTATGCACATCTGGAAGTGGTGGAAGTGC
TGTTAAAGAACGGTGCCGACGTTAATGCGCAGGATAAATTTGGTAAAACCGCCTTTGATATCAGCATCGA
TAATGGCAATGAAGATCTGGCAGAAATCCTGCAGAAACTGAATGGTGGCTCTGGTGGTGGTGGTTCAGGT
GGTCACGATCATGATATTAAGATAACGGGCACAGGAAAACATTCTCACAAAAACAAAGTAACAGTCCCTT
ATTATATTCTGGCTTTCATCATAAAGCTTTAATATATATGAAAAATTGAAAATATAAATTATCCATTAAT
AATAAAGAGGATATTAGCATGACTTCGGAGCCAAATCTGTTAAACCGGATTACAATTACTATTGAAGCTA
ATAATCAACAAGTAGCTAGAAAAGTATTGCATGGCTCCTTGCTTAATCAAGCTAATATAAATAAATTATT
TAATTCATACTTTAATGAATATGAAATTAATAGGGGTGTTTATTTAGAAACATTAATCCTGAATCTTGGT
ACGATAAATTTCCATGATTTTAATTCATTGTTTCCTACTCTCCTAAAAGCTGCATTGAATAAAGAATTCA
GTCAATATCAGATAAACAACCATAGGGAAGAAATGCTATTTAATGAGACAATATCAAATCAAGCTACTGA
TAAGTCTTACATATTTGGCGATAACAAATTAATTGATGCAGAGAATTTCATTCACTTTTTATATCAAAAG
CATTCCACATTAAATCTAGTAGAAGCAATGGGAAATAATGGTATTGAAAAATTAACAAATCAGTTAACAC
AAATAGAAAATAAATTTGCGTTATTATTGGCAAAAAGTTGTTTGTCTGAGGAAGGCTTAAAACGACTCTT
GGCTATCAAACAACCCGATTTATTAATCGCTATCAATCGCAGATTATCTGAAAGAATAAATAGACCACAA
TATCAGGAGAAGCTTGTTTCCTGCGGACAACTGATATTTAGTGCTCTGGGATATATACAACAGTACAATA
TACAGGAAATTCCTAAACCGGATGAAAAAGTTATTGCACGCATAACAACTGAACTTAATAATAATGGTTT
GCTTAATACAATACCTATTATTACACTATTTCGTCAGAGTGGGATTAACGATTCATCACTAAATGATTGG
CTAAAGAAAATCTGGCAGGTGAGATCAATTTCACAGTTATGCAGAAAGTATCTTTCTGCTAAGGAATACC
AATATCTGTCAGAACATTTTGTTTCAAAGAGCGTCGATAAAAATAGATATGATGAAGAGCCCGTAAATCA
GAGCATATTATCAAGGTTGAATAATAATTCCATTAAAGAAGGAAATAATCACAGTCAACTCTGTACTCTC
AGTAGACTATATTCTGAACCCGTTGTATTACCTGAACAAACCATTCTACGTCAGGTTAGTAATACAGTAG
ATCAGAGCATATTATCAAGGTTGAATAATGCCTCCATTAAAGAAGGAAATAACCAAAGTCAACTTCGCAC
TCTCAGTAGACTATATTCTGAGCCCGTTGCATTACCTGAACAAACCATTCCACGTCAGGTTAGTAATACA
GGTATATTAATTCTATGGCCAATGCTACCTACACTATTTAACCAGCTTGGTCTACTTGAGAAAAAGAAAT
TTATCCATCGTCAGGCCCAGTTTAATGCCGTTGATTTTCTTGATTACCTGATTTGGGGAACCGAAGATGT
GAAAGTGGAACGAAAGGTTTTGAATAATGTTCTATGTGGGTTAATGGCTGATGAAATTACTGAACCAATG
CCTATTGAACCAGAAAAACAATGGATAATAATTCAATGGCTGGACGCTATTATCTCCCAACTTTCTGGCT
GGAAAAAGTTAAGTCGTAATGACGTCCGTCAATTATTTCTACAACGACCAGGAGAATTACTGATCAATGA
ACAGGAAATTAAAATCACAATACAGCAACAACCATTTGATGCTCTGTTAACTGATTGGCCGTGGCCAATG
AATATGGCTTGTTTTAGCTGGTTGAGTCAACCATTAACCATTACGTGGTTATAACCATTGACCACAATGA
CTTAGTCTGAGTAAAAAATATGAATATATCGCCTGTTTTTTATGATTCATTGAATCAGGATAACGACCGT
GATCTATCGTTTTTATTTAGCGAACTGGAACGAATAGATCTCGCTCTTCAACACCATTTTTATTGTGTAG
AAAGTCAGCGAAGTGAGCTCCTGGATGAGTTTCTGCTCACTGAGGCGGAAGTGGTGACCAGGCTGGATAA
GCCACTTGGTAAACCTCATTGGATAAATGATGATTATCTGGCGATATCGCAAAAGGGCAATGTAAGCCTA
ATGGCAGCGTCCAGATTAATGGATCTGATCGAACGCTTTGAACTGACTGATTTTGAGCGCGATGTTTTAC
TATTAGGCTTATTGCCCCATTTTGATAGCCGCTATTATCGACTGTTTTCGCTGATTCAAGGGGGACAACA
GGGTCGATTACCTTCTTTTGCGCTGGCATTGGAACTGTTTTGCCACTCGGCGCTGGAGAAACAGGTACAG
CAAGCGAGTTTTCTGCACCGGGCACCTTTGATGGGTTGCCAGCTATTATCCATCGATACTAGTCAAAAAA
CGCTGGCCTGGCTCCAGACTCCCTTTATTACTGACAGCGGGGTATATCACTTTTTACTGGGGCATCACTA
CATTATGCCGGCTTTAGAACATTGTGCTGAGTGGTTAACACCGACAGGGATTGGCTGTTATCCTGAAGGA
TTAAAACAAGTACTGGGTAACGTATTGTTATCTGACAACGATAATATTAGACCGATTGTCTTATTACGGG
GAATGGCCGGCAGTGCCAGAGCTTATACCATTACTAATATGATGGCTTCAGAAGGGAAGCAAACACTGCT
GGTAGATATATCCAAACTTGCTGATAGCGATGAAAAAAACATTATTCTTCAGATAAAGCATATTTTGCGG
GAAACCCGCATGCATGGAGCATGTTTATTATTACGGAATTTTTGCTTGTTAGTGGAACAGAATAAACAAC
TATTGGACTCCCTGTCAGAGTTATTGAATCAACCTGAATTAAGAATTGTTTGCCTGATTGAGCCTTATTC
CCCATTGGTATGGCTGAAAAAGATACCGGTATTACTGATTGAGATGCCACTTTTAACGCCTGCGGAAAAA
GCCAGATTGTTAATTGCCAGCTTACCGGATAATTGTTCCGAGGATATTGATACGATAACTTTAAGCCAGC
GTTACACTTTTAACCCAGAAACCCTGCCATTGATTTTGCAAGAGGCCCAGCTTTATCAACAGCAGCGAGA
TCCGCTGGATATCTTGCAGCAATGCGATATACGCCAGGCATTAAATTTGCGTGCTCAACAAAATTTCGGT
CAATTGGCACAGCGGATTATTCCTAAGCGCTCATTAAAGGATTTATTGGTATCCGATGAGATTGCTCAGC
AGTTACGGGAAATACTCATAGCAATTAAGTATCGGGAACAGGTTCTGGCGGGAGGGTTTAAAGATAAAAT
TGCCTATGGCACTGGTATCAGCGCCCTGTTTTATGGTGATTCAGGCACTGGAAAAACCATGGCAGCAGAA
GTGATTGCTGACCACATTGGCGTTGACTTAATAAAAGTGGATTTATCTACAGTAGTGAATAAATACATCG
GTGAAACAGAAAAAAACTTATCCCGTATTTTCGATTTGGCGGAACAGGATGCAGGGGTATTATTCTTTGA
TGAAGCTGACGCACTGTTTGGTAAACGCAGTGAAACTAAAGATTCCCAGGACAGACATGCCAATATTGAA
GTTTCTTACTTATTACAGCGCCTGGAGAATTACCCGGGTCTGGTCATTTTATCCACCAATAATCGTGGTC
ATTTAGACAGTGCTTTTAATCGTCGTTTTACTTTCATTACCCGTTTTACTTACCCGGATGAAAAAATCCG
TAAAAAAATGTGGCAGGAAATTTGGCCTAGAAATATAAAAATATCGGAAGATATCGATTTTAACGAATTA
GCTCAACGAACAAGCGTGACTGGCGCGAATATCCGCAATATTGCTTTATTGTCTTCATTCTTTGCTTCAG
AGCAGGGGAATGATGAAGTCAGTAATGAAAATATTGAAATTGCATTGAAGCGTGAATTAGCTAAAGTCGG
ACGATTAACATTTTAAAAGTTATCACAATGAAAGTATTGAAATATTAAATAAATTTATTACCAAAAAGTT
ATCACGATATAATTTAAGAGAGGTTTTTTATGTTAAACACGCAAACTATTATTGATGTCAATAAGGCAAT
GGATGCCATGCTGCGCGCATATCTGAATCAAGATATTGCCATTCGTTTTGATCTACCTGAATTGGATACT
ATGCAATCTGATGCGATGGTAAGTATCTTTCTTTATGACATTCATGAAGATTTACAGCTTCGCTCGGCAG
AATCAAGAGGGTTTGATGTTTATGCCGGGAGGTTATTGCCTGGTTGGGTAAATATTAAATGTAACTATCT
GATTACCTATTGGGAAGCTTCTAAGCCAGCGACTGATGCCAGCAGTCCGGATAGCCAACCTGATAACCAG
GCAATACAAGTGATGTCACAAGTATTAAATGCCTTGATTAATAATCGTCAATTGGCAGGTATTCCTGGTG
CTTATACTCAGGTTGTACCGCCTAAAGAGAGTTTAAATAGCCTGGGGAATTTCTGGCAATCACTGGGTAA
TCGCCCACGGCTTTCTCTCAATTATTCAGTGACAGTACCTGTTAGCCTAAACGATGGTCAGGATAGCGCG
ACTCCGGTTACCGCGGTTTCTTCTACAGTGGAACAAACGGCATCGCTCAGTCAAGAAGTGGTTAGTCATG
CTTTACGCGAATTACTCATTACGGAATTAGGAGGAGGAGAGGATAACCGGTTGGTACTGAGTAAAGTTGA
ATTATCCGCAGTGAAAGAGACGATGACTCAAGACAGTCCGGCTCAGATGATTATATTGTTGTCTGTTTCA
GGCATTACACGACAGGAATATTTGAAGGAAATTGATAATATCTTTGATCGTTGGGTAAATAATGCTGAAG
TTATTACCACTATTGATGATTGTGGGATTAGAATTGAAAGTATAACGAAAGATAATCTTGTAGGAATTTA
AATTTTTTTAATTAAATAAAGGAATTAATATTGATTTGATAGAGCATGTAATCAATAACTTCTATGAAAA
TGTTGAAAAACAATACACGGAAACACTTAACTTACAATTAAATTGTTAAAGGAGATGATGATAAGAATGG
TCAGTCACCAGATAAAATGATCTCTGGTCAATTTTAGGAAAGCTGAAAAAACCTGACCAAATGCGTCGTA
AATTCTATGCTTAGAAAGACTCGGTGCCAGTGTAATACCTAAGATATGGTTTTTATTTCCATATCTGTTC
GAAAACTTAGAAATAACAAGTTCAACAATAACCAGGGACTTTAAATATCGGATCCTTGTCGGGAAGATGC
GTGATCTGATCCTTCAACTCAGCAAAAGTTCGATTTATTCAACAAAGCCGCCGTCCCGTCAAGTCAGCGT
AATGCTCTGCCAGTGTTACAACCAATTAACCAATTCTGATTAGAAAAACTCATCGAGCATCAAATGAAAC
TGCAATTTATTCATATCAGGATTATCAATACCATATTTTTGAAAAAGCCGTTTCTGTAATGAAGGAGAAA
ACTCACCGAGGCAGTTCCATAGGATGGCAAGATCCTGGTATCGGTCTGCGATTCCGACTCGTCCAACATC
AATACAACCTATTAATTTCCCCTCGTCAAAAATAAGGTTATCAAGTGAGAAATCACCATGAGTGACGACT
GAATCCGGTGAGAATGGCAAAAGCTTATGCATTTCTTTCCAGACTTGTTCAACAGGCCAGCCATTACGCT
CGTCATCAAAATCACTCGCATCAACCAAACCGTTATTCATTCGTGATTGCGCCTGAGCGAGACGAAATAC
GCGATCGCTGTTAAAAGGACAATTACAAACAGGAATCGAATGCAACCGGCGCAGGAACACTGCCAGCGCA
TCAACAATATTTTCACCTGAATCAGGATATTCTTCTAATACCTGGAATGCTGTTTTCCCGGGGATCGCAG
TGGTGAGTAACCATGCATCATCAGGAGTACGGATAAAATGCTTGATGGTCGGAAGAGGCATAAATTCCGT
CAGCCAGTTTAGTCTGACCATCTCATCTGTAACATCATTGGCAACGCTACCTTTGCCATGTTTCAGAAAC
AACTCTGGCGCATCGGGCTTCCCATACAATCGATAGATTGTCGCACCTGATTGCCCGACATTATCGCGAG
CCCATTTATACCCATATAAATCAGCATCCATGTTGGAATTTAATCGCGGCCTCGAGCAAGACGTTTCCCG
TTGAATATGGCTCATAACACCCCTTGTATTACTGTTTATGTAAGCAGACAGTTTTATTGTTCATGATGAT
ATATTTTTATCTTGTGCAATGTAACATCAGAGATTTTGAGACACAACGTGGCTTTCGACTTCCGGCAAGC
TATACGCGCCCTAGAATTGTCAATTTTAATCCTCTGTTTATCGGCAGTTCGTAGAGCGCGCCGTGCGTCC
CGAGCGATACTGAGCGAAGCAAGTGCGTCGAGCAGTGCCCGCTTGTTCCTGAAATGCCAGTAAAGCGCTG
GCTGCTGAACCCCCAGCCGGAACTGACCCCACAAGGCCCTAGCGTTTGCAATGCACCAGGTCATCATTGA
CCCAGGCGTGTTCCACCAGGCCGCTGCCTCGCAACTCTTCGCAGGCTTCGCCGACCTGCTCGCGCCACTT
CTTCACGCGGGTGGAATCCGATCCGCACATGAGGCGGAAGGTTTCCAGCTTGAGCGGGTACGGCTCCCGG
TGCGAGCTGAAATAGTCGAACATCCGTCGGGCCGTCGGCGACAGCTTGCGGTACTTCTCCCATATGAATT
TCGTGTAGTGGTCGCCAGCAAACAGCACGACGATTTCCTCGTCGATCAGGACCTGGCAACGGGACGTTTT
CTTGCCACGGTCCAGGACGCGGAAGCGGTGCAGCAGCGACACCGATTCCAGGTGCCCAACGCGGTCGGAC
GTGAAGCCCATCGCCGTCGCCTGTAGGCGCGACAGGCATTCCTCGGCCTTCGTGTAATACCGGCCATTGA
TCGACCAGCCCAGGTCCTGGCAAAGCTCGTAGAACGTGAAGGTGATCGGCTCGCCGATAGGGGTGCGCTT
CGCGTACTCCAACACCTGCTGCCACACCAGTTCGTCATCGTCGGCCCGCAGCTCGACGCCGGTGTAGGTG
ATCTTCACGTCC
Features (pLannotate 1.2.2; 8 found; start..end, strand, type, name):
    817..1188    -  CDS            traJ: oriT-recognizing protein; traJ
   1221..1330    -  oriT           oriT: incP origin of transfer
   1483..2114    +  rep_origin     oriV: incP origin of replication
   2423..3011    +  rep_origin     ori: high-copy-number ColE1/pMB1/pBR322/pUC origin of replication
  17983..18444   +  CDS            Gabpb1 (fragment): GABP1_MOUSE - Also known as Gabpb, Gabpb2. Experimental evidence at protein level: Swiss-Prot protein existence level 1. Transcription factor capable of interacting with purine rich repeats (GA repeats) (PubMed:25200183). Acts as a a master regulator of nuclear-encoded mitochondrial genes (PubMed:25200183). From Mus musculus (Mouse).
  23910..24725   -  CDS            KanR: aminoglycoside phosphotransferase; aph(3')-Ia; confers resistance to kanamycin in bacteria or G418 (Geneticin®) in eukaryotes
  24857..25009   -  CDS            tetR (fragment): TETR1_ECOLX - Experimental evidence at protein level: Swiss-Prot protein existence level 1. TetR is the repressor of the tetracycline resistance element; its N-terminal region forms a helix-turn-helix structure and binds DNA. Binding of tetracycline to TetR reduces the repressor affinity for the tetracycline resistance gene (tetA) promoter operator sites. From Escherichia coli.
  25029..545     -  CDS            trfA (across the origin): trans-acting replication protein that binds to and activates oriV
