[The description below was written by a language model from this plasmid's Addgene catalogue record and pLannotate feature annotations shown in this document.]
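Description:
pAWP78-PVCpnf_pvc13-CD4DARPin is a large (about 25.6 kb) bacterial expression plasmid built on the pAWP78 backbone. It carries the Photorhabdus asymbiotica PVCpnf locus, which encodes a Photorhabdus virulence cassette (PVC), a phage-tail-like extracellular contractile injection system. The backbone is a broad-host-range IncP-type design: oriV together with its trans-acting replication protein trfA supports replication, and oriT with traJ makes the plasmid mobilisable by conjugation. A ColE1/pUC-type origin is also annotated, although the catalogue lists the plasmid as low copy. Selection is by kanamycin through the aph(3')-Ia gene. A short tetR fragment is annotated near the marker and is probably a backbone remnant.

The payload was assembled by Gibson cloning and occupies most of the plasmid, but the automated annotation leaves nearly all of it unlabelled, so the individual pvc genes and the promoter driving them are not identifiable from the record. The key modification, according to the name and stated purpose, is in pvc13, the tail fibre gene that determines target recognition. Here it carries the anti-CD4 designed ankyrin repeat protein (DARPin) D27.2. The one feature called within the insert, a "Gabpb1 fragment" of roughly 460 bp, is most likely this DARPin. GABP beta contains ankyrin repeats, so the similarity-based annotation tool probably matched the synthetic repeat scaffold to it rather than detecting a genuine mouse gene.

The plasmid is used to produce PVC particles in bacteria that are retargeted to cells displaying CD4, as part of a programmable protein delivery platform. The record does not indicate that payload or regulatory genes are included here, so these may be supplied from a separate construct.
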