Addgene plasmid #198294: pAWP78-PVCpnf_pvc13-CD4DARPin
Purpose: Produces PVCs retargeted with anti-CD4 DARPin D27.2
Depositing lab: Feng Zhang. Depositing organization: Broad Institute. Publication: Programmable protein delivery with a bacterial contractile injection system. Kreitz J, Friedrich MJ, Guru A, Lash B, Saito M, Macrae RK, Zhang F. Nature. 2023 Apr;616(7956):357-364. doi: 10.1038/s41586-023-05870-7. Epub 2023 Mar 29. PubMed 36991127.
Backbone
  Vector backbone: pAWP78
  Vector type: Bacterial Expression
Growth in bacteria
  Bacterial resistance: Kanamycin, 50 μg/mL
  Growth temperature: 37°C
  Growth strain: DH5alpha
  Copy number: Low Copy
Gene/Insert
  Gene/Insert name: PVCpnf_pvc13-CD4DARPin
  Species: Photorhabdus asymbiotica
  Cloning method: Gibson Cloning
Terms and licenses: Academic/Nonprofit Terms; Industry Terms: Not Available to Industry
How to cite: pAWP78-PVCpnf_pvc13-CD4DARPin was a gift from Feng Zhang (Addgene plasmid # 198294 ; http://n2t.net/addgene:198294 ; RRID:Addgene_198294)
